>Addgene plasmid #14101 | pDESTFLAGHApuro3-Ago2Q545A | addgene partial sequence | sequence record 20258 | T7 5'-TAATACGACTCACTATAGGG-3'
ATAGTGGTGGTGGAATTCTGATCGCCGCCGCCATGGACTACAAGGACGACGATGACAAGTACCCTTATGA
CGTGCCCGATTACGCTTTGAACCAGATATCAACAAGTTTGTACAAAAAAGCAGGCTCCACCATGGGTGTT
CTCTCTGCCATTCCCGCACTTGCACCTCCTGCGCCGCCGCCCCCCATCCAAGGATATGCCTTCAAGCCTC
CACCTAGACCCGACTTTGGGACCTCCGGGAGAACAATCAAATTACAGGCCAATTTCTTCGAAATGGACAT
CCCCAAAATTGACATCTATCATTATGAATTGGATATCAAGCCAGAGAAGTGCCCGAGGAGAGTTAACAGG
GAAATCGTGGAACACATGGTCCAGCACTTTAAAACACAGATCTTTGGGGATCGGAAGCCCGTGTTTGACG
GCAGGAAGAATCTATACACAGCCATGCCCCTTCCGATTGGGAGGGACAAGGTGGAGCTGGAGGTCACGCT
GCCAGGAGAAGGCAAGGATCGCATCTTCAAGGTGTCCATCAAGTGGGTGTCCTGCGTGAGCTTGCAGGCG
TTACACGATGCACTTTCAGGGCGGCTGCCCAGCGTCCCTTTTGAGACGATCCAGGCCCTGGACGTGGTCA
TGAGGCACTTGCCATCCATGAGGTACACCCCCGTGGGCCGCTCCTTCTTCACCGCGTC
