>Addgene plasmid #14101 | pDESTFLAGHApuro3-Ago2Q545A | addgene partial sequence | sequence record 79470 | hAgo2-F1 5'-CGGAAGTCCATCTGAAGTCC-3'
AAGATCTCGAGAGACGCCGGCATGCCCATCCAGGGCCAGCCGTGCTTCTGCAAATACGCGCAGGGGGCGG
ACAGCGTGGAGCCCATGTTCCGGCACCTGAAGAACACGTATGCGGGCCTGCAGCTGGTGGTGGTCATCCT
GCCCGGCAAGACGCCCGTGTACGCCGAGGTCAAGCGCGTGGGAGACACGGTGCTGGGGATGGCCACGGCC
TGCGTGCAGATGAAGAACGTGCAGAGGACCACGCCACAGACCCTGTCCAACCTCTGCCTGAAGATCAACG
TCAAGCTGGGAGGCGTGAACAACATCCTGCTGCCCCAGGGCAGGCCGCCGGTGTTCCAGCAGCCCGTCAT
CTTTCTGGGAGCAGACGTCACTCACCCCCCCGCCGGGGATGGGAAGAAGCCCTCCATTGCCGCCGTGGTG
GGCAGCATGGACGCCCACCCCAATCGCTACTGCGCCACCGTGCGCGTGCAGCAGCACCGGCAGGAGATCA
TACAAGACCTGGCCGCCATGGTCCGCGAGCTCCTCATCCAGTTCTACAAGTCCACGCGCTTCAAGCCCAC
CCGCATCATCTTCTACCGCGACGGTGTCTCTGAAGGCCAGTTCCAGCAGGTTCTCCACCACGAGTTGCTG
GCCATCCGTGAGGCCTGTATCAAGCTAGAAAAAGACTACCAGCCCGGGATCACCTTCATCGTGGTGCAGA
AGAGGCACCACACCCGGCTCTTCTGCACTGACAAGAACGAGCGGGTTGGGAAAAGTGGAAACATTCCAGC
AGGCACGACTGTGGACACGAAAATCACCCACCCCACCGAGTTCGACTTCTACCTGTGTAGTCACGCTGGC
ATCCAGGGGACAAGCAGGCCTTCGCACTATCACGTCCTCTGGGACGACAATCGTTTCTCCTCTGATGAGC
TGCAGATCCTAACCTACCAGCTGTGTCACACCTACGTGCGCTGCACACGCTCCGTGTCCATCCCAGCGCC
AGCATACTAC
