[The description below was written by a language model from this plasmid's Addgene catalogue record.]
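Description:
pDESTFLAGHApuro3-Ago2Q545A is a mammalian expression plasmid encoding a point mutant of human Argonaute 2 (AGO2, also known as EIF2C2), built in the Gateway destination vector pDESTFLAGHApuro3. The backbone is about 5.4 kb and the Ago2 insert about 2.6 kb. The open reading frame was introduced by Gateway recombination, and the recombination sites flanking the insert are recorded as retained. In bacteria the plasmid is maintained at high copy number under ampicillin selection, and it carries a puromycin marker for selecting transfected mammalian cells. The record does not state the promoter driving expression, the polyadenylation signal, or the origin of replication, and no feature table is available to confirm these elements.

The backbone supplies a tandem FLAG/HA epitope tag fused to the N terminus of Ago2, which allows detection with anti-FLAG or anti-HA antibodies and one- or two-step affinity purification of the protein and its associated RNAs and partners. The insert carries a single substitution, glutamine 545 to alanine. The associated publication concerns the structural basis for recognition of the 5′ end of guide RNA by an archaeal Piwi protein, which suggests that this mutant was designed to test the contribution of the corresponding residue in human Ago2 to guide-strand 5′-end binding, although the record does not describe the phenotype. The construct is suited to transient or puromycin-selected expression of tagged mutant Ago2 in mammalian cells, for comparison with wild-type protein in immunoprecipitation, small RNA binding, or RNA-guided target cleavage assays.
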