Addgene plasmid #14101: pDESTFLAGHApuro3-Ago2Q545A
Depositing lab: Thomas Tuschl. Depositing organization: Rockefeller University. Publication: Structural basis for 5'-end-specific recognition of guide RNA by the A. fulgidus Piwi protein. Ma JB, Yuan YR, Meister G, Pei Y, Tuschl T, Patel DJ. Nature. 2005 Mar 31. 434(7033):666-70. 10.1038/nature03514 PubMed 15800629.
Backbone
  Vector backbone: pDESTFLAGHApuro3
  Backbone size w/o insert (bp): 5368
  Vector type: Mammalian Expression
  Selectable markers: Puromycin
Growth in bacteria
  Bacterial resistance: Ampicillin, 100 μg/mL
  Growth temperature: 37°C
  Growth strain: DH5alpha
  Copy number: High Copy
Gene/Insert
  Gene/Insert name: Ago2
  Species: H. sapiens (human)
  Insert size (bp): 2562
  Mutation: changed Gln545 to Ala
  Entrez Gene: AGO2 (a.k.a. CASC7, EIF2C2, LESKRES, LINC00980, PPD, Q10)
  Tag / fusion protein: FLAG/HA (N terminal on backbone)
  Cloning method: Gateway Cloning; 5′ cloning site gateway (not destroyed); 3′ cloning site gateway (not destroyed)
  Sequencing primers: 5′ n/a
Terms and licenses: Academic/Nonprofit Terms; Industry Terms: Not Available to Industry
How to cite: pDESTFLAGHApuro3-Ago2Q545A was a gift from Thomas Tuschl (Addgene plasmid # 14101 ; http://n2t.net/addgene:14101 ; RRID:Addgene_14101)
